>Addgene plasmid #238876 | NanoLuc-cIAP2 Fusion Vector | addgene full sequence | sequence record 481502 | Addgene NGS Result
TCAATATTGGCCATTAGCCATATTATTCATTGGTTATATAGCATAAATCAATATTGGCTATTGGCCATTG
CATACGTTGTATCTATATCATAATATGTACATTTATATTGGCTCATGTCCAATATGACCGCCATGTTGGC
ATTGATTATTGACTAGTTATTAATAGTAATCAATTACGGGGTCATTAGTTCATAGCCCATATATGGAGTT
CCGCGTTACATAACTTACGGTAAATGGCCCGCCTGGCTGACCGCCCAACGACCCCCGCCCATTGACGTCA
ATAATGACGTATGTTCCCATAGTAACGCCAATAGGGACTTTCCATTGACGTCAATGGGTGGAGTATTTAC
GGTAAACTGCCCACTTGGCAGTACATCAAGTGTATCATATGCCAAGTCCGCCCCCTATTGACGTCAATGA
CGGTAAATGGCCCGCCTGGCATTATGCCCAGTACATGACCTTACGGGACTTTCCTACTTGGCAGTACATC
TACGTATTAGTCATCGCTATTACCATGGTGATGCGGTTTTGGCAGTACACCAATGGGCGTGGATAGCGGT
TTGACTCACGGGGATTTCCAAGTCTCCACCCCATTGACGTCAATGGGAGTTTGTTTTGGCACCAAAATCA
ACGGGACTTTCCAAAATGTCGTAATAACCCCGCCCCGTTGACGCAAATGGGCGGTAGGCGTGTACGGTGG
GAGGTCTATATAAGCAGAGCTGGTTTAGTGAACCGTCAGATCACTAGAAGCTTTATTGCGGTAGTTTATC
ACAGTTAAATTGCTAACGCAGTCAGTGCTTCTGACACAACAGTCTCGAACTTAAGCTGCAGAAGTTGGTC
GTGAGGCACTGGGCAGGTAAGTATCAAGGTTACAAGACAGGTTTAAGGAGACCAATAGAAACTGGGCTTG
TCGAGACAGAGAAGACTCTTGCGTTTCTGATAGGCACCTATTGGTCTTACTGACATCCACTTTGCCTTTC
TCTCCACAGGTGTCCACTCCCAGTTCAATTACAGCTCTTAAGGCTAGAGTATTAATACGACTCACTATAG
GGCTAGCGCTCACCATGGTCTTCACACTCGAAGATTTCGTTGGGGACTGGCGACAGACAGCCGGCTACAA
CCTGGACCAAGTCCTTGAACAGGGAGGTGTGTCCAGTTTGTTTCAGAATCTCGGGGTGTCCGTAACTCCG
ATCCAAAGGATTGTCCTGAGCGGTGAAAATGGGCTGAAGATCGACATCCATGTCATCATCCCGTATGAAG
GTCTGAGCGGCGACCAAATGGGCCAGATCGAAAAAATTTTTAAGGTGGTGTACCCTGTGGATGATCATCA
CTTTAAGGTGATCCTGCACTATGGCACACTGGTAATCGACGGGGTTACGCCGAACATGATCGACTATTTC
GGACGGCCGTATGAAGGCATCGCCGTGTTCGACGGCAAAAAGATCACTGTAACAGGGACCCTGTGGAACG
GCAACAAAATTATCGACGAGCGCCTGATCAACCCCGACGGCTCCCTGCTGTTCCGAGTAACCATCAACGG
AGTGACCGGCTGGCGGCTGTGCGAACGCATTCTGGCGGGCTCGAGCGGCGCGATCGCCATGAACATAGTA
GAAAACAGCATATTCTTATCAAATTTGATGAAAAGCGCCAACACGTTTGAACTGAAATACGACTTGTCAT
GTGAACTGTACCGAATGTCTACGTATTCCACTTTTCCTGCTGGGGTTCCTGTCTCAGAAAGGAGTCTTGC
TCGTGCTGGTTTCTATTACACTGGTGTGAATGACAAGGTCAAATGCTTCTGTTGTGGCCTGATGCTGGAT
AACTGGAAAAGAGGAGACAGTCCTACTGAAAAGCATAAAAAGTTGTATCCTAGCTGCAGATTCGTTCAGA
GTCTAAATTCCGTTAACAACTTGGAAGCTACCTCTCAGCCTACTTTTCCTTCTTCAGTAACAAATTCCAC
ACACTCATTACTTCCGGGTACAGAAAACAGTGGATATTTCCGTGGCTCTTATTCAAACTCTCCATCAAAT
CCTGTAAACTCCAGAGCAAATCAAGATTTTTCTGCCTTGATGAGAAGTTCCTACCACTGTGCAATGAATA
ACGAAAATGCCAGATTACTTACTTTTCAGACATGGCCATTGACTTTTCTGTCGCCAACAGATCTGGCAAA
AGCAGGCTTTTACTACATAGGACCTGGAGACAGAGTGGCTTGCTTTGCCTGTGGTGGAAAATTGAGCAAT
TGGGAACCGAAGGATAATGCTATGTCAGAACACCTGAGACATTTTCCCAAATGCCCATTTATAGAAAATC
AGCTTCAAGACACTTCAAGATACACAGTTTCTAATCTGAGCATGCAGACACATGCAGCCCGCTTTAAAAC
ATTCTTTAACTGGCCCTCTAGTGTTCTAGTTAATCCTGAGCAGCTTGCAAGTGCGGGTTTTTATTATGTG
GGTAACAGTGATGATGTCAAATGCTTTTGCTGTGATGGTGGACTCAGGTGTTGGGAATCTGGAGATGATC
CATGGGTTCAACATGCCAAGTGGTTTCCAAGGTGTGAGTACTTGATAAGAATTAAAGGACAGGAGTTCAT
CCGTCAAGTTCAAGCCAGTTACCCTCATCTACTTGAACAGCTGCTATCCACATCAGACAGCCCAGGAGAT
GAAAATGCAGAGTCATCAATTATCCATTTTGAACCTGGAGAAGACCATTCAGAAGATGCAATCATGATGA
ATACTCCTGTGATTAATGCTGCCGTGGAAATGGGCTTTAGTAGAAGCCTGGTAAAACAGACAGTTCAGAG
AAAAATCCTAGCAACTGGAGAGAATTATAGACTAGTCAATGATCTTGTGTTAGACTTACTCAATGCAGAA
GATGAAATAAGGGAAGAGGAGAGAGAAAGAGCAACTGAGGAAAAAGAATCAAATGATTTATTATTAATCC
GGAAGAATAGAATGGCACTTTTTCAACATTTGACTTGTGTAATTCCAATCCTGGATAGTCTACTAACTGC
CGGAATTATTAATGAACAAGAACATGATGTTATTAAACAGAAGACACAGACGTCTTTACAAGCAAGAGAA
CTGATTGATACGATTTTAGTAAAAGGAAATATTGCAGCCACTGTATTCAGAAACTCTCTGCAAGAAGCTG
AAGCTGTGTTATATGAGCATTTATTTGTGCAACAGGACATAAAATATATTCCCACAGAAGATGTTTCAGA
TCTACCAGTGGAAGAACAATTGCGGAGACTACAAGAAGAAAGAACATGTAAAGTGTGTATGGACAAAGAA
GTGTCCATAGTGTTTATTCCTTGTGGTCATCTAGTAGTATGCAAAGATTGTGCTCCTTCTTTAAGAAAGT
GTCCTATTTGTAGGAGTACAATCAAGGGTACAGTTCGTACATTTCTTTCAGTTTAAACGAATTCGGGCTC
GGTACCCGGGGATCCTCTAGAGTCGACCTGCAGGCATGCAAGCTGATCCGGCTGCTAACAAAGCCCGAAA
GGAAGCTGAGTTGGCTGCTGCCACCGCTGAGCAATAACTAGCATAACCCCTTGGGGCGGCCGCTTCGAGC
AGACATGATAAGATACATTGATGAGTTTGGACAAACCACAACTAGAATGCAGTGAAAAAAATGCTTTATT
TGTGAAATTTGTGATGCTATTGCTTTATTTGTAACCATTATAAGCTGCAATAAACAAGTTAACAACAACA
ATTGCATTCATTTTATGTTTCAGGTTCAGGGGGAGATGTGGGAGGTTTTTTTAAGCAAGTAAAACCTCTA
CAAATGTGGTAAAATCGAATTTTAACAAAATATTAACGCTTACAATTTCCTGATGCGGTATTTTCTCCTT
ACGCATCTGTGCGGTATTTCACACCGCATACGCGGATCTGCGCAGCACCATGGCCTGAAATAACCTCTGA
AAGAGGAACTTGGTTAGGTACCTTCTGAGGCGGAAAGAACCAGCTGTGGAATGTGTGTCAGTTAGGGTGT
GGAAAGTCCCCAGGCTCCCCAGCAGGCAGAAGTATGCAAAGCATGCATCTCAATTAGTCAGCAACCAGGT
GTGGAAAGTCCCCAGGCTCCCCAGCAGGCAGAAGTATGCAAAGCATGCATCTCAATTAGTCAGCAACCAT
AGTCCCGCCCCTAACTCCGCCCATCCCGCCCCTAACTCCGCCCAGTTCCGCCCATTCTCCGCCCCATGGC
TGACTAATTTTTTTTATTTATGCAGAGGCCGAGGCCGCCTCGGCCTCTGAGCTATTCCAGAAGTAGTGAG
GAGGCTTTTTTGGAGGCCTAGGCTTTTGCAAAAAGCTTAATTAACTGTTGACAATTAATCATCGGCATAG
TATATCGGCATAGTATAATACGACAAGGTGAGGAACTAAACCCAGGAGGCAGATCATGATTGAACAAGAT
GGATTGCACGCAGGTTCTCCGGCCGCTTGGGTGGAGAGGCTATTCGGCTATGACTGGGCACAACAGACAA
TCGGCTGCTCTGATGCCGCCGTGTTCCGGCTGTCAGCGCAGGGGCGCCCGGTTCTTTTTGTCAAGACCGA
CCTGTCCGGTGCCCTGAATGAACTGCAGGACGAGGCAGCGCGGCTATCGTGGCTGGCCACGACGGGCGTT
CCTTGCGCAGCTGTGCTCGACGTTGTCACTGAAGCGGGAAGGGACTGGCTGCTATTGGGCGAAGTGCCGG
GGCAGGATCTCCTGTCATCTCACCTTGCTCCTGCCGAGAAAGTATCCATCATGGCTGATGCAATGCGGCG
GCTGCATACGCTTGATCCGGCTACCTGCCCATTCGACCACCAAGCGAAACATCGCATCGAGCGAGCACGT
ACTCGGATGGAAGCCGGTCTTGTCGATCAGGATGATCTGGACGAAGAGCATCAGGGGCTCGCGCCAGCCG
AACTGTTCGCCAGGCTCAAGGCGCGCATGCCCGACGGCGAGGATCTCGTCGTGACCCATGGCGATGCCTG
CTTGCCGAATATCATGGTGGAAAATGGCCGCTTTTCTGGATTCATCGACTGTGGCCGGCTGGGTGTGGCG
GACCGCTATCAGGACATAGCGTTGGCTACCCGTGATATTGCTGAAGAGCTTGGCGGCGAATGGGCTGACC
GCTTCCTCGTGCTTTACGGTATCGCCGCTCCCGATTCGCAGCGCATCGCCTTCTATCGCCTTCTTGACGA
GTTCTTCTGAGCGGGACTCTGGGGTTCGAAATGACCGACCAAGCGACGCCCAACCTGCCATCACGATGGC
CGCAATAAAATATCTTTATTTTCATTACATCTGTGTGTTGGTTTTTTGTGTGAATCGATAGCGATAAGGA
TCCTCTTTGCGCTTGCGTTTTCCCTTGTCCAGATAGCCCAGTAGCTGACATTCATCCGGGGTCAGCACCG
TTTCTGCGGACTGGCTTTCTACCCGGTATCAGCTCACTCAAAGGCGGTAATACGGTTATCCACAGAATCA
GGGGATAACGCAGGAAAGAACATGTGAGCAAAAGGCCAGCAAAAGGCCAGGAACCGTAAAAAGGCCGCGT
TGCTGGCGTTTTTCCATAGGCTCCGCCCCCCTGACGAGCATCACAAAAATCGACGCTCAAGTCAGAGGTG
GCGAAACCCGACAGGACTATAAAGATACCAGGCGTTTCCCCCTGGAAGCTCCCTCGTGCGCTCTCCTGTT
CCGACCCTGCCGCTTACCGGATACCTGTCCGCCTTTCTCCCTTCGGGAAGCGTGGCGCTTTCTCATAGCT
CACGCTGTAGGTATCTCAGTTCGGTGTAGGTCGTTCGCTCCAAGCTGGGCTGTGTGCACGAACCCCCCGT
TCAGCCCGACCGCTGCGCCTTATCCGGTAACTATCGTCTTGAGTCCAACCCGGTAAGACACGACTTATCG
CCACTGGCAGCAGCCACTGGTAACAGGATTAGCAGAGCGAGGTATGTAGGCGGTGCTACAGAGTTCTTGA
AGTGGTGGCCTAACTACGGCTACACTAGAAGGACAGTATTTGGTATCTGCGCTCTGCTGAAGCCAGTTAC
CTTCGGAAAAAGAGTTGGTAGCTCTTGATCCGGCAAACAAACCACCGCTGGTAGCGGTGGTTTTTTTGTT
TGCAAGCAGCAGATTACGCGCAGAAAAAAAGGATTTCAAGAAGATCCTTTGATCTTTTCTACGGGGTCTG
ACGCTCAGTGGAACGAAAACTCACGTTAAGGGATTTTGGTCATGAGATTATCAAAAAGGATCTTCACCTA
GATCCTTTTATAGTCCGGAAATACAGGAACGCACGCTGGATGGCCCTTCGCTGGGATGGTGAAACCATGA
AAAATGGCAGCTTCAGTGGATTAAGTGGGGGTAATGTGGCCTGTACCCTCTGGTTGCATAGGTATTCATA
CGGTTAAAATTTATCAGGCGCGATTGCGGCAGTTTTTCGGGTGGTTTGTTGCCATTTTTACCTGTCTGCT
GCCGTGATCGCGCTGAACGCGTTTTAGCGGTGCGTACAATTAAGGGATTATGGTAAATCCACTTACTGTC
TGCCCTCGTAGCCATCGAGATAAACCGCAGTACTCCGGCCACGATGCGTCCGGCGTAGAGGATCGAGATC
T
Features (pLannotate 1.2.2; 20 found; start..end, strand, type, name):
    140..517     +  enhancer       CMV enhancer: human cytomegalovirus immediate early enhancer
    519..718     +  promoter       CMV promoter: human cytomegalovirus (CMV) immediate early promoter
    857..989     +  intron         chimeric intron: chimera between introns from human β-globin and immunoglobulin heavy chain genes
   1033..1051    +  promoter       T7 promoter: promoter for bacteriophage T7 RNA polymerase
   1065..1577    +  CDS            Nluc: NanoLuc® luciferase human codon-optimized
   1599..3410    +  CDS            BIRC3: BIRC3_HUMAN - Also known as API2, MIHC, RNF49. Experimental evidence at protein level: Swiss-Prot protein existence level 1. Multi-functional protein which regulates not only caspases and apoptosis, but also modulates inflammatory signaling and immunity, mitogenic kinase signaling and cell proliferation, as well as cell invasion and metastasis. Acts as an E3 ubiquitin-protein ligase regulating NF-kappa-B signaling and regulates both canonical and non- canonical NF-kappa-B signaling by acting in opposite directions: acts as a positive regulator of the canonical pathway and suppresses constituti
   3419..3474    +  misc_feature   MCS: pUC18/19 multiple cloning site
   3481..3530    +  CDS            SET1 (fragment): solubility-enhancement tag derived from T7 phage gene 10B
   3538..3557    +  terminator     T7 terminator (fragment): transcription terminator for bacteriophage T7 RNA polymerase
   3579..3700    -  polyA_signal   SV40 poly(A) signal: SV40 polyadenylation signal
   3723..3791    -  CDS            large T antigen (fragment): large T antigen from SV40 (simian virus 40)
   3796..3828    +  rep_origin     M13 ori (fragment): M13 bacteriophage origin of replication; arrow indicates direction of (+) strand synthesis
   3829..3880    -  misc_feature   bom (fragment): basis of mobility region from pBR322
   3945..4302    +  promoter       SV40 promoter: SV40 enhancer and early promoter
   4317..4364    +  promoter       EM7 promoter: synthetic bacterial promoter&nbsp
   4396..5187    +  CDS            neo: KKA2_KLEPN - Also known as kan, nptII. Experimental evidence at protein level: Swiss-Prot protein existence level 1. Resistance to kanamycin, neomycin, paromomycin, ribostamycin, butirosin and gentamicin B. From Klebsiella pneumoniae.
   5254..5302    +  polyA_signal   poly(A) signal: synthetic polyadenylation signal
   5323..5412    -  CDS            tnpA (fragment): TN5P_ECOLX - Also known as tnp. Experimental evidence at protein level: Swiss-Prot protein existence level 1. Mediates transposition of transposon Tn5 by a 'cut and paste' mechanism. First, the monomeric transposase binds the 19 bp inverted DNA repeats flanking the transposon. Then, dimerization of the DNA- bound transposase creates a synaptic DNA complex. After nicking of the first DNA strand, excision of the transposon proceeds through a series of intermediates. The transposase then mediates the insertion of the transposon at a new site by strand transfer. The activity of the wild- type tran
   5541..6129    -  rep_origin     ori: high-copy-number ColE1/pMB1/pBR322/pUC origin of replication
   6245..6528    +  misc_feature   cer region: ColE1-derived recombination site that helps to maintain plasmids as monomers
