[The description below was written by a language model from this plasmid's Addgene catalogue record and pLannotate feature annotations shown in this document.]
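Description:
NanoLuc-cIAP2 Fusion Vector is a 6.6 kb mammalian expression plasmid built on the pFN31K Nluc CMV-neo Flexi backbone. It produces human cIAP2 (BIRC3) fused at its N terminus to NanoLuc luciferase. It is maintained in E. coli through a high-copy ColE1/pUC-type origin, and a ColE1 cer site helps keep the plasmid monomeric. A single neo (nptII) gene provides selection in both hosts. The bacterial EM7 promoter drives it to give kanamycin resistance in E. coli. The SV40 enhancer/early promoter upstream, together with a synthetic poly(A) signal downstream, allows its expression in mammalian cells, where neo normally confers G418 resistance for stable line selection.

In the expression cassette, the CMV immediate early enhancer and promoter are followed by a chimeric β-globin/immunoglobulin intron, which generally improves transcript processing and expression. Next come the human codon-optimized Nluc coding sequence and the BIRC3 open reading frame, which are separated by a short gap that presumably encodes a linker, and an SV40 late-type poly(A) signal lies downstream. A T7 promoter just upstream of Nluc could also support in vitro transcription. The insert is recorded as a D188N variant of BIRC3. cIAP2 is an E3 ubiquitin ligase of the inhibitor-of-apoptosis family that regulates caspases and both canonical and non-canonical NF-κB signalling. Several short annotated fragments (SET1, large T antigen, M13 ori, bom, tnpA) are probably backbone remnants or chance matches rather than functional parts.

The stated purpose is simply to express the NanoLuc-cIAP2 fusion in mammalian cells. Fusions like this are commonly used as luminescent donors in bioluminescence-based assays of protein abundance, interaction or ligand engagement, but the record does not name a particular assay.
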