Addgene plasmid #238876: NanoLuc-cIAP2 Fusion Vector
Purpose: Express NanoLuc-cIAP2 Fusion Protein in Mammalian Cells under a CMV promoter
Depositing lab: Promega Corporation.
Backbone
  Vector backbone: pFN31K Nluc CMV-neo Flexi(R) Vector
  Vector type: Mammalian Expression
Growth in bacteria
  Bacterial resistance: Kanamycin, 50 μg/mL
  Growth temperature: 37°C
  Growth strain: DH5alpha
  Copy number: High Copy
Gene/Insert
  Gene/Insert name: BIRC3
  Species: H. sapiens (human)
  Mutation: D188N variant
  Entrez Gene: BIRC3 (a.k.a. AIP1, API2, CIAP2, HAIP1, HIAP1, IAP-1, MALT2, MIHC, RNF49, c-IAP2)
  Promoter: CMV
  Tag / fusion protein: NanoLuc (R) (N terminal on backbone)
  Cloning method: Other
Terms and licenses: Academic/Nonprofit Terms; Industry Terms
How to cite: NanoLuc-cIAP2 Fusion Vector was a gift from Promega Corporation (Addgene plasmid # 238876 ; http://n2t.net/addgene:238876 ; RRID:Addgene_238876)
